Addgene plasmid #121372: pUC57-Kan_TH16_00079081
Purpose: Level 0 Golden-Gate compatible vector
Depositing lab: Sophien Kamoun. Depositing organization: Sainsbury Laboratory, Norwich. Publication: A Clone Resource of Magnaporthe oryzae Effectors That Share Sequence and Structural Similarities Across Host-Specific Lineages. Petit-Houdenot Y, Langner T, Harant A, Win J, Kamoun S. Mol Plant Microbe Interact. 2020 Aug;33(8):1032-1035. doi: 10.1094/MPMI-03-20-0052-A. Epub 2020 Jun 22. PubMed 32460610.
Backbone
  Vector backbone: pUC57-Kan
  Backbone size w/o insert (bp): 2626
  Vector type: Golden Gate
  Selectable markers: lacZ
Growth in bacteria
  Bacterial resistance: Kanamycin, 50 μg/mL
  Growth temperature: 37°C
  Growth strain: DH5alpha
  Copy number: High Copy
Gene/Insert
  Gene/Insert name: TH16_00079081
  Mutation: Magnaporthe oryzae
  Cloning method: Restriction Enzyme; 5′ cloning site EcoRV (unknown if destroyed); 3′ cloning site EcoRV (unknown if destroyed)
  Sequencing primers: 5′ M13Fw; 3′ M13Rv
Terms and licenses: Academic/Nonprofit Terms; Industry Terms: Not Available to Industry
How to cite: pUC57-Kan_TH16_00079081 was a gift from Sophien Kamoun (Addgene plasmid # 121372 ; http://n2t.net/addgene:121372 ; RRID:Addgene_121372)
