[The description below was written by a language model from this plasmid's Addgene catalogue record and pLannotate feature annotations shown in this document.]
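Description:
pUC57-Kan_TH16_00079081 is a small, high-copy bacterial cloning plasmid that serves as a Level 0 module for Golden Gate assembly. It is built on the pUC57-Kan backbone (about 2.6 kb without insert; the full sequence record is 2,893 nt) and is maintained in E. coli through a ColE1/pUC-type origin of replication. Selection is by kanamycin, conferred by an aph(3')-Ia aminoglycoside phosphotransferase gene that the annotation places downstream of the bla (AmpR) promoter. Short remnants of bom, rop and lacI are also detected. These are backbone relics rather than functional elements.

The insert, TH16_00079081, is a sequence from the fungus Magnaporthe oryzae (the species appears in the mutation field). The associated publication describes a clone resource of effectors from this fungus that share sequence and structural similarities across host-specific lineages, so the insert is presumably one of those candidate effectors. It was placed at the EcoRV site within the lacZα region, and the record does not say whether the flanking sites survived. The feature table does not annotate the insert, but the unannotated gap between the lacZα fragment and the lac operator/lac promoter/CAP site is consistent with the insert interrupting lacZα. This fits the listing of lacZ as a screening marker and the use of M13 forward and reverse primers for sequencing.

As a Level 0 part, the plasmid has no annotated promoter or terminator for expression in a eukaryotic host. It is a storage and donor vector from which the coding module can be released and combined with promoters, tags and terminators in higher-level Golden Gate assemblies. The record does not state the type IIS enzyme or the overhangs used.
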