Features (pLannotate 1.2.2; 10 found; start..end, strand, type, name):
    137..236     +  misc_feature   bom (fragment): basis of mobility region from pBR322
    242..399     -  CDS            lacZα (fragment): LacZα fragment of β-galactosidase; lacZ fragment
    741..757     -  protein_bind   lac operator: The lac repressor binds to the lac operator to inhibit transcription in E. coli. This inhibition can be relieved by adding lactose or isopropyl-β-D-thiogalactopyranoside (IPTG). lac repressor encoded by lacI
    765..795     -  promoter       lac promoter: promoter for the E. coli lac operon
    810..831     -  protein_bind   CAP binding site: CAP binding activates transcription in the presence of cAMP. E. coli catabolite activator protein
    844..936     -  CDS            lacI (fragment): lac repressor; lacI; The lac repressor binds to the lac operator to inhibit transcription in E. coli. This inhibition can be relieved by adding lactose or isopropyl-β-D-thiogalactopyranoside (IPTG).
   1119..1707    -  rep_origin     ori: high-copy-number ColE1/pMB1/pBR322/pUC origin of replication
   1878..2693    -  CDS            KanR: aminoglycoside phosphotransferase; aph(3')-Ia; confers resistance to kanamycin in bacteria or G418 (Geneticin®) in eukaryotes
   2694..2798    -  promoter       AmpR promoter: bla
   2893..35      +  CDS            rop (fragment) (across the origin): Rop protein, which maintains plasmids at low copy number; rop
>Addgene plasmid #121372 | pUC57-Kan_TH16_00079081 | depositor full sequence | sequence record 231475 | pUC57-Kan_TH16_00079081 sequence 2893 bps
TCGCGCGTTTCGGTGATGACGGTGAAAACCTCTGACACATGCAGCTCCCGGAGACGGTCACAGCTTGTCT
GTAAGCGGATGCCGGGAGCAGACAAGCCCGTCAGGGCGCGTCAGCGGGTGTTGGCGGGTGTCGGGGCTGG
CTTAACTATGCGGCATCAGAGCAGATTGTACTGAGAGTGCACCATATGCGGTGTGAAATACCGCACAGAT
GCGTAAGGAGAAAATACCGCATCAGGCGCCATTCGCCATTCAGGCTGCGCAACTGTTGGGAAGGGCGATC
GGTGCGGGCCTCTTCGCTATTACGCCAGCTGGCGAAAGGGGGATGTGCTGCAAGGCGATTAAGTTGGGTA
ACGCCAGGGTTTTCCCAGTCACGACGTTGTAAAACGACGGCCAGTGAATTGACGCGTATTGGGATGGAAC
TTGGTCTCTAATGGCTAATGGTAGAGGTTGGTGTAAAGTTAAAGTTTTGTATAGACATAATAGAAAAGAA
GCTCAAGCTACTTATGCTGAAATTGATAAAGAAACTCATTGGAATTTGGATGGTTTTCCAATTGTTATTA
AACCAGATGGTGATTGTATTATTAAATTGGTTTCTGGTTGGGTTGATCATGAAACTTATTATTTTAAAGG
TGAAACTCATAAAGTTACTACTTATTCTAAATGAGCTTAGAGACCAAGTTCCATCCCAATGGCGCGCCGA
GCTTGGCTCGAGCATGGTCATAGCTGTTTCCTGTGTGAAATTGTTATCCGCTCACAATTCCACACAACAT
ACGAGCCGGAAGCATAAAGTGTAAAGCCTGGGGTGCCTAATGAGTGAGCTAACTCACATTAATTGCGTTG
CGCTCACTGCCCGCTTTCCAGTCGGGAAACCTGTCGTGCCAGCTGCATTAATGAATCGGCCAACGCGCGG
GGAGAGGCGGTTTGCGTATTGGGCGCTCTTCCGCTTCCTCGCTCACTGACTCGCTGCGCTCGGTCGTTCG
GCTGCGGCGAGCGGTATCAGCTCACTCAAAGGCGGTAATACGGTTATCCACAGAATCAGGGGATAACGCA
GGAAAGAACATGTGAGCAAAAGGCCAGCAAAAGGCCAGGAACCGTAAAAAGGCCGCGTTGCTGGCGTTTT
TCCATAGGCTCCGCCCCCCTGACGAGCATCACAAAAATCGACGCTCAAGTCAGAGGTGGCGAAACCCGAC
AGGACTATAAAGATACCAGGCGTTTCCCCCTGGAAGCTCCCTCGTGCGCTCTCCTGTTCCGACCCTGCCG
CTTACCGGATACCTGTCCGCCTTTCTCCCTTCGGGAAGCGTGGCGCTTTCTCATAGCTCACGCTGTAGGT
ATCTCAGTTCGGTGTAGGTCGTTCGCTCCAAGCTGGGCTGTGTGCACGAACCCCCCGTTCAGCCCGACCG
CTGCGCCTTATCCGGTAACTATCGTCTTGAGTCCAACCCGGTAAGACACGACTTATCGCCACTGGCAGCA
GCCACTGGTAACAGGATTAGCAGAGCGAGGTATGTAGGCGGTGCTACAGAGTTCTTGAAGTGGTGGCCTA
ACTACGGCTACACTAGAAGAACAGTATTTGGTATCTGCGCTCTGCTGAAGCCAGTTACCTTCGGAAAAAG
AGTTGGTAGCTCTTGATCCGGCAAACAAACCACCGCTGGTAGCGGTGGTTTTTTTGTTTGCAAGCAGCAG
ATTACGCGCAGAAAAAAAGGATCTCAAGAAGATCCTTTGATCTTTTCTACGGGGTCTGACGCTCAGTGGA
ACGAAAACTCACGTTAAGGGATTTTGGTCATGAGATTATCAAAAAGGATCTTCACCTAGATCCTTTTAAA
TTAAAAATGAAGTTTTAAATCAATCTAAAGTATATATGAGTAAACTTGGTCTGACAGTTAGAAAAACTCA
TCGAGCATCAAATGAAACTGCAATTTATTCATATCAGGATTATCAATACCATATTTTTGAAAAAGCCGTT
TCTGTAATGAAGGAGAAAACTCACCGAGGCAGTTCCATAGGATGGCAAGATCCTGGTATCGGTCTGCGAT
TCCGACTCGTCCAACATCAATACAACCTATTAATTTCCCCTCGTCAAAAATAAGGTTATCAAGTGAGAAA
TCACCATGAGTGACGACTGAATCCGGTGAGAATGGCAAAAGTTTATGCATTTCTTTCCAGACTTGTTCAA
CAGGCCAGCCATTACGCTCGTCATCAAAATCACTCGCATCAACCAAACCGTTATTCATTCGTGATTGCGC
CTGAGCGAGACGAAATACGCGATCGCTGTTAAAAGGACAATTACAAACAGGAATCGAATGCAACCGGCGC
AGGAACACTGCCAGCGCATCAACAATATTTTCACCTGAATCAGGATATTCTTCTAATACCTGGAATGCTG
TTTTCCCAGGGATCGCAGTGGTGAGTAACCATGCATCATCAGGAGTACGGATAAAATGCTTGATGGTCGG
AAGAGGCATAAATTCCGTCAGCCAGTTTAGTCTGACCATCTCATCTGTAACATCATTGGCAACGCTACCT
TTGCCATGTTTCAGAAACAACTCTGGCGCATCGGGCTTCCCATACAATCGATAGATTGTCGCACCTGATT
GCCCGACATTATCGCGAGCCCATTTATACCCATATAAATCAGCATCCATGTTGGAATTTAATCGCGGCCT
AGAGCAAGACGTTTCCCGTTGAATATGGCTCATACTCTTCCTTTTTCAATATTATTGAAGCATTTATCAG
GGTTATTGTCTCATGAGCGGATACATATTTGAATGTATTTAGAAAAATAAACAAATAGGGGTTCCGCGCA
CATTTCCCCGAAAAGTGCCACCTGACGTCTAAGAAACCATTATTATCATGACATTAACCTATAAAAATAG
GCGTATCACGAGGCCCTTTCGTC
