>Addgene plasmid #121372 | pUC57-Kan_TH16_00079081 | depositor partial sequence | sequence record 230996 | TH16_00079081
TTGGTCTCTAATGGCTAATGGTAGAGGTTGGTGTAAAGTTAAAGTTTTGTATAGACATAATAGAAAAGAA
GCTCAAGCTACTTATGCTGAAATTGATAAAGAAACTCATTGGAATTTGGATGGTTTTCCAATTGTTATTA
AACCAGATGGTGATTGTATTATTAAATTGGTTTCTGGTTGGGTTGATCATGAAACTTATTATTTTAAAGG
TGAAACTCATAAAGTTACTACTTATTCTAAATGAGCTTAGAGACCAA
