>Addgene plasmid #121372 | pUC57-Kan_TH16_00079081 | depositor partial sequence | sequence record 230997 | empty_vector
TCGCGCGTTTCGGTGATGACGGTGAAAACCTCTGACACATGCAGCTCCCGGAGACGGTCACAGCTTGTCT
GTAAGCGGATGCCGGGAGCAGACAAGCCCGTCAGGGCGCGTCAGCGGGTGTTGGCGGGTGTCGGGGCTGG
CTTAACTATGCGGCATCAGAGCAGATTGTACTGAGAGTGCACCATATGCGGTGTGAAATACCGCACAGAT
GCGTAAGGAGAAAATACCGCATCAGGCGCCATTCGCCATTCAGGCTGCGCAACTGTTGGGAAGGGCGATC
GGTGCGGGCCTCTTCGCTATTACGCCAGCTGGCGAAAGGGGGATGTGCTGCAAGGCGATTAAGTTGGGTA
ACGCCAGGGTTTTCCCAGTCACGACGTTGTAAAACGACGGCCAGTGAATTGACGCGTATTGGGATATCCC
AATGGCGCGCCGAGCTTGGCTCGAGCATGGTCATAGCTGTTTCCTGTGTGAAATTGTTATCCGCTCACAA
TTCCACACAACATACGAGCCGGAAGCATAAAGTGTAAAGCCTGGGGTGCCTAATGAGTGAGCTAACTCAC
ATTAATTGCGTTGCGCTCACTGCCCGCTTTCCAGTCGGGAAACCTGTCGTGCCAGCTGCATTAATGAATC
GGCCAACGCGCGGGGAGAGGCGGTTTGCGTATTGGGCGCTCTTCCGCTTCCTCGCTCACTGACTCGCTGC
GCTCGGTCGTTCGGCTGCGGCGAGCGGTATCAGCTCACTCAAAGGCGGTAATACGGTTATCCACAGAATC
AGGGGATAACGCAGGAAAGAACATGTGAGCAAAAGGCCAGCAAAAGGCCAGGAACCGTAAAAAGGCCGCG
TTGCTGGCGTTTTTCCATAGGCTCCGCCCCCCTGACGAGCATCACAAAAATCGACGCTCAAGTCAGAGGT
GGCGAAACCCGACAGGACTATAAAGATACCAGGCGTTTCCCCCTGGAAGCTCCCTCGTGCGCTCTCCTGT
TCCGACCCTGCCGCTTACCGGATACCTGTCCGCCTTTCTCCCTTCGGGAAGCGTGGCGCTTTCTCATAGC
TCACGCTGTAGGTATCTCAGTTCGGTGTAGGTCGTTCGCTCCAAGCTGGGCTGTGTGCACGAACCCCCCG
TTCAGCCCGACCGCTGCGCCTTATCCGGTAACTATCGTCTTGAGTCCAACCCGGTAAGACACGACTTATC
GCCACTGGCAGCAGCCACTGGTAACAGGATTAGCAGAGCGAGGTATGTAGGCGGTGCTACAGAGTTCTTG
AAGTGGTGGCCTAACTACGGCTACACTAGAAGAACAGTATTTGGTATCTGCGCTCTGCTGAAGCCAGTTA
CCTTCGGAAAAAGAGTTGGTAGCTCTTGATCCGGCAAACAAACCACCGCTGGTAGCGGTGGTTTTTTTGT
TTGCAAGCAGCAGATTACGCGCAGAAAAAAAGGATCTCAAGAAGATCCTTTGATCTTTTCTACGGGGTCT
GACGCTCAGTGGAACGAAAACTCACGTTAAGGGATTTTGGTCATGAGATTATCAAAAAGGATCTTCACCT
AGATCCTTTTAAATTAAAAATGAAGTTTTAAATCAATCTAAAGTATATATGAGTAAACTTGGTCTGACAG
TTAGAAAAACTCATCGAGCATCAAATGAAACTGCAATTTATTCATATCAGGATTATCAATACCATATTTT
TGAAAAAGCCGTTTCTGTAATGAAGGAGAAAACTCACCGAGGCAGTTCCATAGGATGGCAAGATCCTGGT
ATCGGTCTGCGATTCCGACTCGTCCAACATCAATACAACCTATTAATTTCCCCTCGTCAAAAATAAGGTT
ATCAAGTGAGAAATCACCATGAGTGACGACTGAATCCGGTGAGAATGGCAAAAGTTTATGCATTTCTTTC
CAGACTTGTTCAACAGGCCAGCCATTACGCTCGTCATCAAAATCACTCGCATCAACCAAACCGTTATTCA
TTCGTGATTGCGCCTGAGCGAGACGAAATACGCGATCGCTGTTAAAAGGACAATTACAAACAGGAATCGA
ATGCAACCGGCGCAGGAACACTGCCAGCGCATCAACAATATTTTCACCTGAATCAGGATATTCTTCTAAT
ACCTGGAATGCTGTTTTCCCAGGGATCGCAGTGGTGAGTAACCATGCATCATCAGGAGTACGGATAAAAT
GCTTGATGGTCGGAAGAGGCATAAATTCCGTCAGCCAGTTTAGTCTGACCATCTCATCTGTAACATCATT
GGCAACGCTACCTTTGCCATGTTTCAGAAACAACTCTGGCGCATCGGGCTTCCCATACAATCGATAGATT
GTCGCACCTGATTGCCCGACATTATCGCGAGCCCATTTATACCCATATAAATCAGCATCCATGTTGGAAT
TTAATCGCGGCCTAGAGCAAGACGTTTCCCGTTGAATATGGCTCATACTCTTCCTTTTTCAATATTATTG
AAGCATTTATCAGGGTTATTGTCTCATGAGCGGATACATATTTGAATGTATTTAGAAAAATAAACAAATA
GGGGTTCCGCGCACATTTCCCCGAAAAGTGCCACCTGACGTCTAAGAAACCATTATTATCATGACATTAA
CCTATAAAAATAGGCGTATCACGAGGCCCTTTCGTC
