>Addgene plasmid #121372 | pUC57-Kan_TH16_00079081 | addgene partial sequence | sequence record 238269 | M13-F20 5'-TGTAAAACGACGGCCAGT-3'
TTGGTCTCTAATGGCTAATGGTAGAGGTTGGTGTAAAGTTAAAGTTTTGTATAGACATAATAGAAAAGAA
GCTCAAGCTACTTATGCTGAAATTGATAAAGAAACTCATTGGAATTTGGATGGTTTTCCAATTGTTATTA
AACCAGATGGTGATTGTATTATTAAATTGGTTTCTGGTTGGGTTGATCATGAAACTTATTATTTTAAAGG
TGAAACTCATAAAGTTACTACTTATTCTAAATGAGCTTAGAGACCAAGTTCCATCCCAATGGCGCGCCGA
GCTTGGCTCGAGCATGGTCATAGCTGTTTCCTGTGTGAAATTGTTATCCGCTCACAATTCCACACAACAT
ACGAGCCGGAAGCATAAAGTGTAAAGCCTGGGGTGCCTAATGAGTGAGCTAACTCACATTAATTGCGTTG
CGCTCACTGCCCGCTTTCCAGTCGGGAAACCTGTCGTGCCAGCTGCATTAATGAATCGGCCAACGCGCGG
GGAGAGGCGGTTTGCGTATTGGGCGCTCTTCCGCTTCCTCGCTCACTGACTCGCTGCGCTCGGTCGTTCG
GCTGCGGCGAGCGGTATCAGCTCACTCAAAGGCGGTAATACGGTTATCCACAGAATCAGGGGATAACGCA
GGAAAGAACATGTGAGCAAAAGGCCAGCAAAAGGCCAGGAACCGTAAAAAGGCCGCGTTGCTGGCGTTTT
TCCATAGGCTCCGCCCCCCTGACGAGCATCACAAAAATCGACGCTCAAGTCAGAGGTGGCGAAACCCGAC
AGGACTATAAAGATACCAGGCGTTTCCCCCTGGAAGCTCCCTCGTGCGCTCTCCTGTTCCGACCCTGCCG
CTTACCGGATACCTGTCCGCCTTTCTCCCTTCGGGAAGCGTGGCGCTTTCTCATAGCTCACGCTGTAGGT
ATCTCAGTTCGGTGTAGGTCGTTCGCTCCAAGCTGGGCTGTGTGCACGAACCCCCCGTTCAGCCCGACCG
CTGCGCC
